Addgene plasmid #18832: TRPML3-HA
Depositing lab: Craig Montell. Depositing organization: Johns Hopkins University and School of Medicine. Publication: Lysosomal localization of TRPML3 depends on TRPML2 and the mucolipidosis-associated protein TRPML1. Venkatachalam K, Hofmann T, Montell C. J Biol Chem. 2006 Jun 23. 281(25):17517-27. 10.1074/jbc.M600807200 PubMed 16606612.
Backbone
  Vector backbone: pcDNA3.1
  Backbone size w/o insert (bp): 5500
  Vector type: Mammalian Expression
Growth in bacteria
  Bacterial resistance: Ampicillin, 100 μg/mL
  Growth temperature: 37°C
  Growth strain: DH5alpha
  Copy number: High Copy
Gene/Insert
  Gene/Insert name: TRPML3 (alt name: Mucolipin-3)
  Species: M. musculus (mouse)
  Insert size (bp): 1661
  GenBank ID: NM_134160
  Entrez Gene: Mcoln3 (a.k.a. 6720490O21Rik, TRP, TRPML3, Va)
  Tag / fusion protein: HA (C terminal on insert)
  Cloning method: Restriction Enzyme; 5′ cloning site HindIII (not destroyed); 3′ cloning site XhoI (not destroyed)
  Sequencing primers: 5′ T7; 3′ V5
Resource information
  A portion of this plasmid was derived from a plasmid made by: EST from Invitrogen
Terms and licenses: Academic/Nonprofit Terms; Industry Terms: Not Available to Industry
How to cite: TRPML3-HA was a gift from Craig Montell (Addgene plasmid # 18832 ; http://n2t.net/addgene:18832 ; RRID:Addgene_18832)
