[The description below was written by a language model from this plasmid's Addgene catalogue record.]
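Description:
TRPML3-HA is a mammalian expression plasmid built on the pcDNA3.1 backbone (about 5.5 kb without insert) that carries the mouse TRPML3 coding sequence, also known as mucolipin-3 and encoded by the Mcoln3 gene. The roughly 1.66 kb insert was cloned by restriction digestion between HindIII at the 5′ end and XhoI at the 3′ end, with both sites preserved, and part of the construct was derived from a commercial EST clone. An HA epitope tag is fused to the C terminus of the protein, so the channel can be detected with anti-HA antibodies in immunoblotting, immunoprecipitation or immunofluorescence. The plasmid is propagated in E. coli as a high-copy construct under ampicillin selection.

No feature table accompanies the record, so the promoter and other regulatory elements are not listed explicitly. pcDNA3.1-family vectors normally drive the insert from the CMV immediate-early promoter with a downstream polyadenylation signal. The use of a T7 forward sequencing primer fits with the T7 promoter site that usually lies upstream of the cloning region, and the V5 reverse primer suggests a V5-containing version of the backbone, although the record does not confirm this. No mammalian selection marker is stated either.

TRPML3 belongs to the mucolipin subfamily of TRP cation channels. The associated publication examines how its lysosomal localization depends on the related proteins TRPML2 and TRPML1, the latter linked to mucolipidosis. The construct is therefore suited to expressing tagged TRPML3 in transfected mammalian cells to study its subcellular distribution and its interactions with other TRPML family members.
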