>Addgene plasmid #18832 | TRPML3-HA | addgene partial sequence | sequence record 24722 | BGHrev
GNTACNATGGTGAGGTGATGATGACCGGTACGCGTAGAATCGAGACCGAGGAGAGGGTTAGGGATAGGCT
TACCTTCGAACCGCGGGCCCTCTAGATTACGCGTAATCAGGAACATCATATGGGTACTCGAGCTTTTTGC
AGCAGCAGAGTAAAGAACCCGGAGGGTCATCTTCTAATCTGTATTTTCCGGAGTTGGGGAGGTCTTTGCA
TTCCGCTATAAACTTTCGAAGTTCCGTCTCTGGGAAGCCATCTTGCTGGTAGTGCTTAATTGTTTCGTAT
GTGTCTGTGATGAGCGCGATGAAAAGGCTCAGAATCATGTAAATGAAGAGGCTGATGAACGAGTACAGGT
AGACTCGGCTGAACAGCCACACCAGGTAACTCTTCTGCTGCATTTTCGCAAATGTGGAAAACATATCGTC
TCCGTTTATCAGCGAGAACAGGCACTCGGAGACCCTGTTCAGGGAACGGAACTTCTCATGGTAAGGGCCC
AGCACAATCCATCCGCAAAAGCAATAGCCTAGATAGATCATAGCAGCGCAGCAACAGAACCTCATGACGT
TGGGCAGCGCTGCCTGGAGGGTCAGAATAAGGAGATTGTACTTCGCAAAGAAACCCAGGTATCGGATAAC
TCCAAGCCACACNANNATATTNGACGTCCCGAGAAGTATGCTGCAGACATCATAGCTNGGANCTGCTGGN
NNGGGGATTCCTTTTCCAAACTGACCCACGTTGGTCATTGNNCACTAAGNAGGATCATATGTACCCCCGT
GAN
